>Addgene plasmid #106780 | gh121 | addgene full sequence | sequence record 244217 | Addgene NGS Result
GAGGGCCTATTTCCCATGATTCCTTCATATTTGCATATACGATACAAGGCTGTTAGAGAGATAATTGGAA
TTAATTTGACTGTAAACACAAAGATATTAGTACAAAATACGTGACGTAGAAAGTAATAATTTCTTGGGTA
GTTTGCAGTTTTAAAATTATGTTTTAAAATGGACTATCATATGCTTACCGTAACTTGAAAGTATTTCGAT
TTCTTGGCTTTATATATCTTGTGGAAAGGACGAAACACCGCGTTGGGCAGCCGGTAGACGGTTTTAGAGC
TAGAAATAGCAAGTTAAAATAAGGCTAGTCCGTTATCAACTTGAAAAAGTGGCACCGAGTCGGTGCTTTT
TTTGGTACCTGGAGCACAAGACTGGCCTCATGGGCCTTCCGCTCACTGCCCGCTTTCCAGTCGGGAAACC
TGTCGTGCCAGCTGCATTAACATGGTCATAGCTGTTTCCTTGCGTATTGGGCGCTCTCCGCTTCCTCGCT
CACTGACTCGCTGCGCTCGGTCGTTCGGGTAAAGCCTGGGGTGCCTAATGAGCAAAAGGCCAGCAAAAGG
CCAGGAACCGTAAAAAGGCCGCGTTGCTGGCGTTTTTCCATAGGCTCCGCCCCCCTGACGAGCATCACAA
AAATCGACGCTCAAGTCAGAGGTGGCGAAACCCGACAGGACTATAAAGATACCAGGCGTTTCCCCCTGGA
AGCTCCCTCGTGCGCTCTCCTGTTCCGACCCTGCCGCTTACCGGATACCTGTCCGCCTTTCTCCCTTCGG
GAAGCGTGGCGCTTTCTCATAGCTCACGCTGTAGGTATCTCAGTTCGGTGTAGGTCGTTCGCTCCAAGCT
GGGCTGTGTGCACGAACCCCCCGTTCAGCCCGACCGCTGCGCCTTATCCGGTAACTATCGTCTTGAGTCC
AACCCGGTAAGACACGACTTATCGCCACTGGCAGCAGCCACTGGTAACAGGATTAGCAGAGCGAGGTATG
TAGGCGGTGCTACAGAGTTCTTGAAGTGGTGGCCTAACTACGGCTACACTAGAAGAACAGTATTTGGTAT
CTGCGCTCTGCTGAAGCCAGTTACCTTCGGAAAAAGAGTTGGTAGCTCTTGATCCGGCAAACAAACCACC
GCTGGTAGCGGTGGTTTTTTTGTTTGCAAGCAGCAGATTACGCGCAGAAAAAAAGGATCTCAAGAAGATC
CTTTGATCTTTTCTACGGGGTCTGACGCTCAGTGGAACGAAAACTCACGTTAAGGGATTTTGGTCATGAG
ATTATCAAAAAGGATCTTCACCTAGATCCTTTTAAATTAAAAATGAAGTTTTAAATCAATCTAAAGTATA
TATGAGTAAACTTGGTCTGACAGTTACCAATGCTTAATCAGTGAGGCACCTATCTCAGCGATCTGTCTAT
TTCGTTCATCCATAGTTGCCTGACTCCCCGTCGTGTAGATAACTACGATACGGGAGGGCTTACCATCTGG
CCCCAGTGCTGCAATGATACCGCGAGAACCACGCTCACCGGCTCCAGATTTATCAGCAATAAACCAGCCA
GCCGGAAGGGCCGAGCGCAGAAGTGGTCCTGCAACTTTATCCGCCTCCATCCAGTCTATTAATTGTTGCC
GGGAAGCTAGAGTAAGTAGTTCGCCAGTTAATAGTTTGCGCAACGTTGTTGCCATTGCTACAGGCATCGT
GGTGTCACGCTCGTCGTTTGGTATGGCTTCATTCAGCTCCGGTTCCCAACGATCAAGGCGAGTTACATGA
TCCCCCATGTTGTGCAAAAAAGCGGTTAGCTCCTTCGGTCCTCCGATCGTTGTCAGAAGTAAGTTGGCCG
CAGTGTTATCACTCATGGTTATGGCAGCACTGCATAATTCTCTTACTGTCATGCCATCCGTAAGATGCTT
TTCTGTGACTGGTGAGTACTCAACCAAGTCATTCTGAGAATAGTGTATGCGGCGACCGAGTTGCTCTTGC
CCGGCGTCAATACGGGATAATACCGCGCCACATAGCAGAACTTTAAAAGTGCTCATCATTGGAAAACGTT
CTTCGGGGCGAAAACTCTCAAGGATCTTACCGCTGTTGAGATCCAGTTCGATGTAACCCACTCGTGCACC
CAACTGATCTTCAGCATCTTTTACTTTCACCAGCGTTTCTGGGTGAGCAAAAACAGGAAGGCAAAATGCC
GCAAAAAAGGGAATAAGGGCGACACGGAAATGTTGAATACTCATACTCTTCCTTTTTCAATATTATTGAA
GCATTTATCAGGGTTATTGTCTCATGAGCGGATACATATTTGAATGTATTTAGAAAAATAAACAAATAGG
GGTTCCGCGCACATTTCCCCGAAAAGTGCCACCTAAATTGTAAGCGTTAATATTTTGTTAAAATTCGCGT
TAAATTTTTGTTAAATCAGCTCATTTTTTAACCAATAGGCCGAAATCGGCAAAATCCCTTATAAATCAAA
AGAATAGACCGAGATAGGGTTGAGTGGCCGCTACAGGGCGCTCCCATTCGCCATTCAGGCTGCGCAACTG
TTGGGAAGGGCGTTTCGGTGCGGGCCTCTTCGCTATTACGCCAGCTGGCGAAAGGGGGATGTGCTGCAAG
GCGATTAAGTTGGGTAACGCCAGGGTTTTCCCAGTCACGACGTTGTAAAACGACGGCCAGTGAGCGCGAC
GTAATACGACTCACTATAGGGCGAATTGGCGGAAGGCCGTCAAGGCCACGTGTCTTGTCCAGAGCTCGAT
ATCGAATTAATTC
Features (pLannotate 1.2.2; 10 found; start..end, strand, type, name):
      1..241     +  promoter       U6 promoter: RNA polymerase III promoter for human U6 snRNA
    271..346     +  misc_RNA       gRNA scaffold: guide RNA scaffold for the Streptococcus pyogenes CRISPR/Cas9 system
    393..440     -  CDS            lacI (fragment): lac repressor; lacI; The lac repressor binds to the lac operator to inhibit transcription in E. coli. This inhibition can be relieved by adding lactose or isopropyl-β-D-thiogalactopyranoside (IPTG).
    477..517     -  rep_origin     RSF ori (fragment): Plasmids containing the RSF 1030 origin of replication can be propagated in E. coli cells that contain additional plasmids with compatible origins.
    595..1183    -  rep_origin     ori: high-copy-number ColE1/pMB1/pBR322/pUC origin of replication
   1354..2214    -  CDS            AmpR: β-lactamase; bla; confers resistance to ampicillin, carbenicillin, and related antibiotics
   2215..2319    -  promoter       AmpR promoter: bla
   2345..2476    -  rep_origin     M13 ori (fragment): M13 bacteriophage origin of replication; arrow indicates direction of (+) strand synthesis
   2497..2653    -  CDS            lacZα (fragment): LacZα fragment of β-galactosidase; lacZ fragment
   2662..2680    +  promoter       T7 promoter: promoter for bacteriophage T7 RNA polymerase
