[The description below was written by a language model from this plasmid's Addgene catalogue record and pLannotate feature annotations shown in this document.]
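Description:
gh121 is a small mammalian-expression guide RNA plasmid built on the EPB104 backbone, designed to express a single CRISPR guide RNA directed against the human gene ST8SIA1 (also known as GD3 synthase, a sialyltransferase). It belongs to a validated gRNA collection covering the human glycosyltransferase genes. The sequenced record is about 2.7 kb and the plasmid is propagated in E. coli as a high-copy construct through a ColE1/pUC-type origin, with selection by ampicillin via the β-lactamase gene and its native promoter.

The functional cassette is compact. A human U6 promoter, recognised by RNA polymerase III, lies immediately upstream of a short gap and then the Streptococcus pyogenes Cas9 gRNA scaffold. The gap between the two annotated features is consistent with the position of the 20-nucleotide ST8SIA1 targeting spacer, so transcription should yield a complete single guide RNA. The cloning sites used to insert the spacer are not recorded. The plasmid carries no Cas9 gene, reporter or mammalian selection marker in the annotated features, so the nuclease must be supplied separately, for example from a co-transfected plasmid or a Cas9-expressing cell line.

The remaining annotations are a T7 promoter, which matches the listed sequencing primer site, and short fragments of lacZα, M13 origin, lacI and RSF origin. These fragments look like cloning-vector remnants or partial sequence matches rather than functional elements. The construct is typically used for knockout or editing of ST8SIA1 in human cells, such as in studies of ganglioside and glycan biosynthesis.
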