Addgene plasmid #106780: gh121
Purpose: expression of gRNA targeting ST8SIA1
Depositing lab: Eric-Paul Bennett. Depositing organization: University of Copenhagen. Publication: A validated gRNA library for CRISPR/Cas9 targeting of the human glycosyltransferase genome. Narimatsu Y, Joshi HJ, Zhang Y, Gomes C, Chen YH, Lorenzetti F, Furukawa S, Schjoldager K, Hansen L, Clausen H, Bennett EP, Wandall HH. Glycobiology. 2018 Jan 5. pii: 4791732. doi: 10.1093/glycob/cwx101. PubMed 29315387.
Backbone
  Vector backbone: EPB104
  Backbone manufacturer: Eric-Paul Bennett (Addgene plasmid # 68369)
  Backbone size w/o insert (bp): 2376
  Vector type: Mammalian Expression
Growth in bacteria
  Bacterial resistance: Ampicillin, 100 μg/mL
  Growth temperature: 37°C
  Growth strain: DH5alpha
  Copy number: High Copy
Gene/Insert
  Gene/Insert name: ST8SIA1
  gRNA/shRNA sequence: CGTTGGGCAGCCGGTAGACG
  Species: H. sapiens (human)
  Entrez Gene: ST8SIA1 (a.k.a. GD3S, SIAT8, SIAT8-A, SIAT8A, ST8SiaI)
  Cloning method: Restriction Enzyme; 5′ cloning site unknown (unknown if destroyed); 3′ cloning site unknown (unknown if destroyed)
  Sequencing primers: 5′ T7NP
Terms and licenses: Academic/Nonprofit Terms; Industry Terms: Not Available to Industry
How to cite: gh121 was a gift from Eric-Paul Bennett (Addgene plasmid # 106780 ; http://n2t.net/addgene:106780 ; RRID:Addgene_106780)
